Addgene plasmid #234221: pAIP4_3CX2
Purpose: Heterologous protein expression of myosin-binding protein C, cardiac-type in Escherichia coli
Depositing lab: Christopher Bahl. Depositing organization: AI Proteins. Publication: Facile, high-throughput protein purification enabled by high-efficiency protease elution. Cárcamo Noriega EN, Truebridge IS, Teets FD 3rd, Bowman JW 3rd, Rodriguez N, Howard TA, Bahl CD. Protein Sci. 2026 Sep;35(9):e70746. doi: 10.1002/pro.70746. PubMed 42555168.
Backbone
  Vector backbone: pET29b
  Backbone size w/o insert (bp): 5679
  Vector type: Bacterial Expression
Growth in bacteria
  Bacterial resistance: Kanamycin, 50 μg/mL
  Growth temperature: 37°C
  Growth strain: DH10B
  Copy number: High Copy
Gene/Insert
  Gene/Insert name: 3CX2 (alt names: MYPC3_HUMAN; Myosin-binding protein C, cardiac-type (Cardiac MyBP-C) (C-protein, cardiac muscle isoform))
  Species: H. sapiens (human)
  Insert size (bp): 306
  Entrez Gene: MYBPC3 (a.k.a. CMD1MM, CMH4, FHC, LVNC10, MYBP-C, cMyBP-C)
  Promoter: T7
  Tag / fusion protein: 10x HisTag-Smt3 (N terminal on backbone)
  Cloning method: Golden Gate
  Sequencing primers: 5′ T7-promoter; 3′ T7-Term
Resource information
  A portion of this plasmid was derived from a plasmid made by: Synthetic DNA
Terms and licenses: Academic/Nonprofit Terms; Industry Terms
Depositor comments: 5' cloning site: BsaI (destroyed), 3' cloning site: BsaI (destroyed)
How to cite: pAIP4_3CX2 was a gift from Christopher Bahl (Addgene plasmid # 234221 ; http://n2t.net/addgene:234221 ; RRID:Addgene_234221)
