[The description below was written by a language model from this plasmid's Addgene catalogue record and pLannotate feature annotations shown in this document.]
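Description:
pAIP4_3CX2 is a bacterial expression plasmid built on a pET29b backbone for producing a fragment of human cardiac myosin-binding protein C (MYBPC3) in Escherichia coli. It is propagated through a ColE1/pMB1-type origin, accompanied here by the pBR322 bom region and the rop gene, and is selected with kanamycin via an aminoglycoside phosphotransferase gene. The record lists it as high copy, although rop normally moderates copy number. An f1 origin is also present, and short tetracycline-resistance fragments flanking the lacI region appear to be backbone remnants rather than functional markers.

The expression cassette follows the standard pET design. A T7 promoter with an adjacent lac operator and the T7 gene 10 ribosome binding site drives the open reading frame, and a T7 terminator closes it. The plasmid-borne lacI gene supplies repressor, so transcription stays off until IPTG is added in a host that provides T7 RNA polymerase. The encoded protein begins with an N-terminal polyhistidine tag, catalogued as 10xHis, fused to yeast Smt3 (SUMO). This is followed directly by the roughly 300 bp MYBPC3 segment named 3CX2, which was made from synthetic DNA and inserted by Golden Gate assembly through BsaI sites that were destroyed in the process. The Smt3 module commonly aids solubility and provides a recognition fold for SUMO protease, which can release the target protein from the tag.

The feature table also annotates a histidine-tag fragment and a T7 gene 10B-derived fragment downstream of the insert. The record does not say whether these are translated, and they may lie beyond the insert's stop codon. The associated publication concerns high-throughput protein purification using protease elution, consistent with affinity capture by the His tag and proteolytic release of the MYBPC3 domain.
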