Features (pLannotate 1.2.2; 21 found; start..end, strand, type, name):
    844..1432    +  rep_origin     ori: high-copy-number ColE1/pMB1/pBR322/pUC origin of replication
   1618..1757    -  misc_feature   bom: basis of mobility region from pBR322
   1859..2050    -  CDS            rop: Rop protein, which maintains plasmids at low copy number; rop
   2067..2447    +  CDS            YPB1_ECOLX: Protein predicted: Swiss-Prot protein existence level 4. From Escherichia coli.
   2519..2810    -  CDS            TcR (fragment): tetracycline efflux protein; tet; confers resistance to tetracycline
   2825..2846    -  protein_bind   CAP binding site: CAP binding activates transcription in the presence of cAMP. E. coli catabolite activator protein
   2859..3941    -  CDS            lacI: lac repressor; lacI; The lac repressor binds to the lac operator to inhibit transcription in E. coli. This inhibition can be relieved by adding lactose or isopropyl-β-D-thiogalactopyranoside (IPTG).
   3942..4019    -  promoter       lacI promoter: lacI
   4027..4306    -  CDS            TcR (fragment): tetracycline efflux protein; tet; confers resistance to tetracycline
   4332..4350    +  promoter       T7 promoter: promoter for bacteriophage T7 RNA polymerase
   4351..4375    +  protein_bind   lac operator: The lac repressor binds to the lac operator to inhibit transcription in E. coli. This inhibition can be relieved by adding lactose or isopropyl-β-D-thiogalactopyranoside (IPTG). lac repressor encoded by lacI
   4390..4412    +  RBS            RBS: efficient ribosome binding site from bacteriophage T7 gene 10 (Olins and Rangwala, 1989)
   4444..4463    +  CDS            7xHis (fragment): 6xHis affinity tag
   4471..4767    +  CDS            SMT3: SMT3_YEAST - Experimental evidence at protein level: Swiss-Prot protein existence level 1. Not known; suppressor of MIF2 mutations. From Saccharomyces cerevisiae (strain ATCC 204508 / S288c) (Baker's yeast).
   4768..5076    +  CDS            MYBPC3 (fragment): MYPC3_HUMAN - Experimental evidence at protein level: Swiss-Prot protein existence level 1. Thick filament-associated protein located in the crossbridge region of vertebrate striated muscle a bands. In vitro it binds MHC, F- actin and native thin filaments, and modifies the activity of actin- activated myosin ATPase. It may modulate muscle contraction or may play a more structural role. From Homo sapiens (Human).
   5095..5112    +  CDS            9xHis (fragment): 9xHis affinity tag
   5122..5171    +  CDS            SET1 (fragment): solubility-enhancement tag derived from T7 phage gene 10B
   5179..5226    +  terminator     T7 terminator: transcription terminator for bacteriophage T7 RNA polymerase
   5263..5691    +  rep_origin     f1 ori (sequence partly withheld): f1 bacteriophage origin of replication; arrow indicates direction of (+) strand synthesis
   5744..5801    +  promoter       AmpR promoter (fragment): bla
   5810..722     -  CDS            KanR (across the origin): aminoglycoside phosphotransferase; aph(3')-Ia; confers resistance to kanamycin in bacteria or G418 (Geneticin®) in eukaryotes
>Addgene plasmid #234221 | pAIP4_3CX2 | addgene full sequence | sequence record 464186 | Addgene NGS Result
GGAGAAAACTCACCGAGGCAGTTCCATAGGATGGCAAGATCCTGGTATCGGTCTGCGATTCCGACTCGTC
CAACATCAATACAACCTATTAATTTCCCCTCGTCAAAAATAAGGTTATCAAGTGAGAAATCACCATGAGT
GACGACTGAATCCGGTGAGAATGGCAAAAGTTTATGCATTTCTTTCCAGACTTGTTCAACAGGCCAGCCA
TTACGCTCGTCATCAAAATCACTCGCATCAACCAAACCGTTATTCATTCGTGATTGCGCCTGAGCGAGAC
GAAATACGCGATCGCTGTTAAAAGGACAATTACAAACAGGAATCGAATGCAACCGGCGCAGGAACACTGC
CAGCGCATCAACAATATTTTCACCTGAATCAGGATATTCTTCTAATACCTGGAATGCTGTTTTCCCGGGG
ATCGCAGTGGTGAGTAACCATGCATCATCAGGAGTACGGATAAAATGCTTGATGGTCGGAAGAGGCATAA
ATTCCGTCAGCCAGTTTAGTCTGACCATCTCATCTGTAACATCATTGGCAACGCTACCTTTGCCATGTTT
CAGAAACAACTCTGGCGCATCGGGCTTCCCATACAATCGATAGATTGTCGCACCTGATTGCCCGACATTA
TCGCGAGCCCATTTATACCCATATAAATCAGCATCCATGTTGGAATTTAATCGCGGCCTAGAGCAAGACG
TTTCCCGTTGAATATGGCTCATAACACCCCTTGTATTACTGTTTATGTAAGCAGACAGTTTTATTGTTCA
TGACCAAAATCCCTTAACGTGAGTTTTCGTTCCACTGAGCGTCAGACCCCGTAGAAAAGATCAAAGGATC
TTCTTGAGATCCTTTTTTTCTGCGCGTAATCTGCTGCTTGCAAACAAAAAAACCACCGCTACCAGCGGTG
GTTTGTTTGCCGGATCAAGAGCTACCAACTCTTTTTCCGAAGGTAACTGGCTTCAGCAGAGCGCAGATAC
CAAATACTGTCCTTCTAGTGTAGCCGTAGTTAGGCCACCACTTCAAGAACTCTGTAGCACCGCCTACATA
CCTCGCTCTGCTAATCCTGTTACCAGTGGCTGCTGCCAGTGGCGATAAGTCGTGTCTTACCGGGTTGGAC
TCAAGACGATAGTTACCGGATAAGGCGCAGCGGTCGGGCTGAACGGGGGGTTCGTGCACACAGCCCAGCT
TGGAGCGAACGACCTACACCGAACTGAGATACCTACAGCGTGAGCTATGAGAAAGCGCCACGCTTCCCGA
AGGGAGAAAGGCGGACAGGTATCCGGTAAGCGGCAGGGTCGGAACAGGAGAGCGCACGAGGGAGCTTCCA
GGGGGAAACGCCTGGTATCTTTATAGTCCTGTCGGGTTTCGCCACCTCTGACTTGAGCGTCGATTTTTGT
GATGCTCGTCAGGGGGGCGGAGCCTATGGAAAAACGCCAGCAACGCGGCCTTTTTACGGTTCCTGGCCTT
TTGCTGGCCTTTTGCTCACATGTTCTTTCCTGCGTTATCCCCTGATTCTGTGGATAACCGTATTACCGCC
TTTGAGTGAGCTGATACCGCTCGCCGCAGCCGAACGACCGAGCGCAGCGAGTCAGTGAGCGAGGAAGCGG
AAGAGCGCCTGATGCGGTATTTTCTCCTTACGCATCTGTGCGGTATTTCACACCGCAATGGTGCACTCTC
AGTACAATCTGCTCTGATGCCGCATAGTTAAGCCAGTATACACTCCGCTATCGCTACGTGACTGGGTCAT
GGCTGCGCCCCGACACCCGCCAACACCCGCTGACGCGCCCTGACGGGCTTGTCTGCTCCCGGCATCCGCT
TACAGACAAGCTGTGACCGTCTCCGGGAGCTGCATGTGTCAGAGGTTTTCACCGTCATCACCGAAACGCG
CGAGGCAGCTGCGGTAAAGCTCATCAGCGTGGTCGTGAAGCGATTCACAGATGTCTGCCTGTTCATCCGC
GTCCAGCTCGTTGAGTTTCTCCAGAAGCGTTAATGTCTGGCTTCTGATAAAGCGGGCCATGTTAAGGGCG
GTTTTTTCCTGTTTGGTCACTGATGCCTCCGTGTAAGGGGGATTTCTGTTCATGGGGGTAATGATACCGA
TGAAACGAGAGAGGATGCTCACGATACGGGTTACTGATGATGAACATGCCCGGTTACTGGAACGTTGTGA
GGGTAAACAACTGGCGGTATGGATGCGGCGGGACCAGAGAAAAATCACTCAGGGTCAATGCCAGCGCTTC
GTTAATACAGATGTAGGTGTTCCACAGGGTAGCCAGCAGCATCCTGCGATGCAGATCCGGAACATAATGG
TGCAGGGCGCTGACTTCCGCGTTTCCAGACTTTACGAAACACGGAAACCGAAGACCATTCATGTTGTTGC
TCAGGTCGCAGACGTTTTGCAGCAGCAGTCGCTTCACGTTCGCTCGCGTATCGGTGATTCATTCTGCTAA
CCAGTAAGGCAACCCCGCCAGCCTAGCCGGGTCCTCAACGACAGGAGCACGATCATGCGCACCCGTGGGG
CCGCCATGCCGGCGATAATGGCCTGCTTCTCGCCGAAACGTTTGGTGGCGGGACCAGTGACGAAGGCTTG
AGCGAGGGCGTGCAAGATTCCGAATACCGCAAGCGACAGGCCGATCATCGTCGCGCTCCAGCGAAAGCGG
TCCTCGCCGAAAATGACCCAGAGCGCTGCCGGCACCTGTCCTACGAGTTGCATGATAAAGAAGACAGTCA
TAAGTGCGGCGACGATAGTCATGCCCCGCGCCCACCGGAAGGAGCTGACTGGGTTGAAGGCTCTCAAGGG
CATCGGTCGAGATCCCGGTGCCTAATGAGTGAGCTAACTTACATTAATTGCGTTGCGCTCACTGCCCGCT
TTCCAGTCGGGAAACCTGTCGTGCCAGCTGCATTAATGAATCGGCCAACGCGCGGGGAGAGGCGGTTTGC
GTATTGGGCGCCAGGGTGGTTTTTCTTTTCACCAGTGAGACGGGCAACAGCTGATTGCCCTTCACCGCCT
GGCCCTGAGAGAGTTGCAGCAAGCGGTCCACGCTGGTTTGCCCCAGCAGGCGAAAATCCTGTTTGATGGT
GGTTAACGGCGGGATATAACATGAGCTGTCTTCGGTATCGTCGTATCCCACTACCGAGATGTCCGCACCA
ACGCGCAGCCCGGACTCGGTAATGGCGCGCATTGCGCCCAGCGCCATCTGATCGTTGGCAACCAGCATCG
CAGTGGGAACGATGCCCTCATTCAGCATTTGCATGGTTTGTTGAAAACCGGACATGGCACTCCAGTCGCC
TTCCCGTTCCGCTATCGGCTGAATTTGATTGCGAGTGAGATATTTATGCCAGCCAGCCAGACGCAGACGC
GCCGAGACAGAACTTAATGGGCCCGCTAACAGCGCGATTTGCTGGTGACCCAATGCGACCAGATGCTCCA
CGCCCAGTCGCGTACCGTCTTCATGGGAGAAAATAATACTGTTGATGGGTGTCTGGTCAGAGACATCAAG
AAATAACGCCGGAACATTAGTGCAGGCAGCTTCCACAGCAATGGCATCCTGGTCATCCAGCGGATAGTTA
ATGATCAGCCCACTGACGCGTTGCGCGAGAAGATTGTGCACCGCCGCTTTACAGGCTTCGACGCCGCTTC
GTTCTACCATCGACACCACCACGCTGGCACCCAGTTGATCGGCGCGAGATTTAATCGCCGCGACAATTTG
CGACGGCGCGTGCAGGGCCAGACTGGAGGTGGCAACGCCAATCAGCAACGACTGTTTGCCCGCCAGTTGT
TGTGCCACGCGGTTGGGAATGTAATTCAGCTCCGCCATCGCCGCTTCCACTTTTTCCCGCGTTTTCGCAG
AAACGTGGCTGGCCTGGTTCACCACGCGGGAAACGGTCTGATAAGAGACACCGGCATACTCTGCGACATC
GTATAACGTTACTGGTTTCACATTCACCACCCTGAATTGACTCTCTTCCGGGCGCTATCATGCCATACCG
CGAAAGGTTTTGCGCCATTCGATGGTGTCCGGGATCTCGACGCTCTCCCTTATGCGACTCCTGCATTAGG
AAGCAGCCCAGTAGTAGGTTGAGGCCGTTGAGCACCGCCGCCGCAAGGAATGGTGCATGCAAGGAGATGG
CGCCCAACAGTCCCCCGGCCACGGGGCCTGCCACCATACCCACGCCGAAACAAGCGCTCATGAGCCCGAA
GTGGCGAGCCCGATCTTCCCCATCGGTGATGTCGGCGATATAGGCGCCAGCAACCGCACCTGTGGCGCCG
GTGATGCCGGCCACGATGCGTCCGGCGTAGAGGATCGAGATCGATCTCGATCCCGCGAAATTAATACGAC
TCACTATAGGGGAATTGTGAGCGGATAACAATTCCCCTCTAGAAATAATTTTGTTTAACTTTAAGAAGGA
GATATACATATGATGGCGAAGATTCATCACCATCATCACCATCACCATCACCACGGTAGCCTGCAAGATT
CGGAAGTCAACCAAGAAGCAAAGCCGGAAGTCAAGCCGGAAGTGAAACCGGAAACCCATATTAACCTGAA
AGTTAGTGACGGCAGCTCTGAAATTTTCTTTAAGATCAAAAAGACCACGCCGCTGCGTCGCCTGATGGAA
GCGTTTGCCAAACGTCAGGGCAAGGAAATGGATAGCCTGCGTTTCCTGTATGACGGTATTCGCATCCAGG
CAGATCAAGCGCCGGAAGACCTGGACATGGAAGACAACGACATCATTGAAGCCCACCGTGAACAGATTGG
CGGCTCTGGACTATTTGTAATGAGGCCCCAAGATGGAGAAGTCACCGTGGGCGGTTCCATTACCTTTAGC
GCACGTGTTGCGGGTGCGCTGCTGAAACCGCCGGTTGTCAAATGGTTTAAGGGCAAATGGGTTGATTTGT
CGAGCAAGGTGGGCCAACATTTACAGCTGCACGATAGCTACGACCGTGCTAGCAAGGTGTATCTGTTCGA
GCTGCACATCACGGACGCCCAGCCGGCGTTTACTGGTTCTTACCGCTGCGAAGTTTCCACCAAGGACAAA
TTCGATTGTAGCAATTTCAACTTGACCGTGCATGAGGGTTCGTAATGACTCGAGCACCACCACCACCACC
ACTGAGATCCGGCTGCTAACAAAGCCCGAAAGGAAGCTGAGTTGGCTGCTGCCACCGCTGAGCAATAACT
AGCATAACCCCTTGGGGCCTCTAAACGGGTCTTGAGGGGTTTTTTGCTGAAAGGAGGAACTATATCCGGA
TTGGCGAATGGG
[124 nt withheld, positions 5263-5386]
C
[91 nt withheld, positions 5388-5478]
A
[49 nt withheld, positions 5480-5528]
CCTTTGACGTTGGAGTCCACGTTCTTT
[37 nt withheld, positions 5556-5592]
ACCCTATCTCGGTCTATTCTTTTGATTTATAAGGGATTTTGCCGATTTCGGCCTATTGGTTAAAAAATGA
GCTGATTTAACAAAAATTTAACGCGAATTTTAACAAAATATTAACGCTTACAATTTAGGTGGCACTTTTC
GGGGAAATGTGCGCGGAACCCCTATTTGTTTATTTTTCTAAATACATTCAAATATGTATCCGCTCATGAA
TTAATTCTTAGAAAAACTCATCGAGCATCAAATGAAACTGCAATTTATTCATATCAGGATTATCAATACC
ATATTTTTGAAAAAGCCGTTTCTGTAATGAA
